Addgene plasmid #245373: pZNp-2
Purpose: Negative control, firefly luciferase mutated
Depositing lab: Bruce Hamilton. Depositing organization: University of California, San Diego (UCSD). Publication: Nonequivalence of Zfp423 premature termination codons in mice. Concepcion D, Liang C, Kim D, Hamilton BA. bioRxiv [Preprint]. 2025 Jun 2:2025.05.30.656936. doi: 10.1101/2025.05.30.656936. PubMed 40501617.
Backbone
  Vector backbone: pTwist-EF1a
  Backbone manufacturer: Twist Biosciences
  Vector type: Mammalian Expression, Luciferase, Synthetic Biology
  Selectable markers: Puromycin
Growth in bacteria
  Bacterial resistance: Ampicillin, 100 μg/mL
  Growth temperature: 37°C
  Growth strain: DH5alpha
  Copy number: High Copy
Gene/Insert
  Gene/Insert name: Zfp423-wt
  Species: M. musculus (mouse)
  Entrez Gene: Zfp423 (a.k.a. Ebfaz, Roaz, Zfp104, Znf423, ataxia1, mKIAA0760, nur12)
  Promoter: EF1a
  Tag / fusion protein: NanoLuciferase (C terminal on insert)
  Cloning method: Gibson Cloning
Terms and licenses: Academic/Nonprofit Terms; Industry Terms: Not Available to Industry
Depositor comments: clone 2 5' cloning site: EcoRI. 3' cloning site: BamHI.
How to cite: pZNp-2 was a gift from Bruce Hamilton (Addgene plasmid # 245373 ; http://n2t.net/addgene:245373 ; RRID:Addgene_245373)
