[The description below was written by a language model from this plasmid's Addgene catalogue record and pLannotate feature annotations shown in this document.]
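Description:
pZNp-2 is a mammalian expression and dual-luciferase reporter plasmid built on the pTwist-EF1a backbone. It is maintained in E. coli at high copy through a ColE1/pUC-type origin with ampicillin selection (AmpR), and it carries a puromycin N-acetyltransferase cassette for selection in mammalian cells. In the annotated sequence, that cassette sits directly downstream of a human ubiquitin C promoter and is followed by a synthetic poly(A) signal.

The main payload is mouse Zfp423 sequence, catalogued as "Zfp423-wt", placed under the constitutive human EF-1α promoter and fused at its C terminus to NanoLuc luciferase. The insert was assembled by Gibson cloning between EcoRI and BamHI sites. The feature table detects only a short fragment of roughly 390 nt matching Znf423 immediately upstream of Nluc, so the insert appears to be a segment of the gene rather than the full coding sequence; the record does not say which region it covers. Downstream, fragments of the human PGK promoter precede a firefly luciferase (luc2) coding sequence, and an SV40 poly(A) signal is annotated on the opposite strand just beyond it. This second cassette would normally provide an internal normalisation signal for the NanoLuc readout. The stated purpose is a negative control in which firefly luciferase is mutated, consistent with its annotation as a fragment, although the nature of the mutation is not given. The reporter region is flanked by β-globin insulator elements and by T7 and rrnG terminators, which help isolate it from neighbouring transcription.

The depositor notes that this is clone 2 of the construct. It comes from a study of premature termination codons in mouse Zfp423, where it presumably serves as a control alongside related reporter plasmids.
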