Features (pLannotate 1.2.2; 21 found; start..end, strand, type, name):
   1213..1810    +  CDS            PuroR (fragment): puromycin N-acetyltransferase; pac from Streptomyces; confers resistance to puromycin
   1839..1887    +  polyA_signal   poly(A) signal: synthetic polyadenylation signal
   2153..3013    +  CDS            AmpR: β-lactamase; bla; confers resistance to ampicillin, carbenicillin, and related antibiotics
   3026..3162    +  terminator     rrnG terminator: transcription terminator from the E. coli ribosomal RNA rrnG operon (Albrechtsen et al., 1991)
   3314..3385    +  misc_feature   5' β-globin insulator: insulator upstream of the human β-globin locus (Farrell et al., 2002)
   3390..3436    -  terminator     T7 terminator: transcription terminator for bacteriophage T7 RNA polymerase
   3454..3502    -  polyA_signal   poly(A) signal: synthetic polyadenylation signal
   3539..4717    +  promoter       EF-1α promoter: strong constitutive promoter for human elongation factor EF-1α
   4855..5244    +  CDS            Znf423 (fragment): ZN423_MOUSE - Also known as Ebfaz, Kiaa0760, Nur12, Oaz, Zfp423. Experimental evidence at protein level: Swiss-Prot protein existence level 1. Transcription factor that can both act as an activator or a repressor depending on the context. Plays a central role in BMP signaling and olfactory neurogenesis. Associates with SMADs in response to BMP2 leading to activate transcription of BMP target genes. Acts as a transcriptional repressor via its interaction with EBF1, a transcription factor involved in terminal olfactory receptor neurons differentiation; this interaction preventing EBF1 to bind DN
   5260..5772    +  CDS            Nluc: NanoLuc® luciferase human codon-optimized
   6015..6102    +  promoter       hPGK promoter (fragment): human phosphoglycerate kinase 1 promoter
   6095..6249    +  promoter       hPGK promoter (fragment): human phosphoglycerate kinase 1 promoter
   6346..7999    +  CDS            luciferase (fragment): firefly luciferase synthetic luc2 version of the luciferase gene
   8049..8170    -  polyA_signal   SV40 poly(A) signal: SV40 polyadenylation signal
   8193..8262    -  CDS            large T antigen (fragment): large T antigen from SV40 (simian virus 40)
   8285..8331    +  terminator     T7 terminator: transcription terminator for bacteriophage T7 RNA polymerase
   8361..8497    +  terminator     rrnG terminator: transcription terminator from the E. coli ribosomal RNA rrnG operon (Albrechtsen et al., 1991)
   8542..8613    +  misc_feature   3' β-globin insulator: insulator downstream of the human β-globin locus (Farrell et al., 2002)
   8839..9427    -  rep_origin     ori: high-copy-number ColE1/pMB1/pBR322/pUC origin of replication
   9599..9663    -  CDS            bla(M) (fragment): β-lactamase lacking the signal sequence; bla(M); allows cytosolic expression of β-lactamase
   9927..1209    +  promoter       UbC promoter (across the origin): human ubiquitin C promoter
>Addgene plasmid #245373 | pZNp-2 | addgene full sequence | sequence record 486431 | Addgene NGS Result
GCCTCCGCGCCGGGTTTTGGCGCCTCCCGCGGGCGCCCCCCTCGTCACGGCGAGCGCTGCCACGTCAGAC
GAAGGGCGCAGGAGCGTCCTGATCCTTCCGCCCGGACGCTCAGGACAGCGGCCCGCTGCTCATAAGACTC
GGCCTTAGAACCCCAGTATCAGCAGAAGGACATTTTAGGACGGGACTTGGGTGACTCTAGGGCACTGGTT
TTCTTTCCAGAGAGCGGAACAGGCGAGGAAAAGTAGTCCCTTCTCGGCGATTCTGCGGAGGGATCTCCGT
GGGGCGGTGAACGCCGATGATTATATAAGGACGCGCCGGGTGTGGCACAGCTAGTTCCGTCGCAGCCGGG
ATTTGGGTCGCGGTTCTTGTTTGTGGATCGCTGTGATCGTCACTTGGTGAGTAGCGGGCTGCTGGGCTGG
CCGGGGCTTTCGTGGCCGCCGGGCCGCTCGGTGGGACGGAAGCGTGTGGAGAGACCGCCAAGGGCTGTAG
TCTGGGTCCGCGAGCAAGGTTGCCCTGAACTGGGGGTTGGGGGGAGCGCAGCAAAATGGCGGCTGTTCCC
GAGTCTTGAATGGAAGACGCTTGTGAGGCGGGCTGTGAGGTCGTTGAAACAAGGTGGGGGGCATGGTGGG
CGGCAAGAACCCAAGGTCTTGAGCCCTTCGCTAATGCGGGAAAGCTCTTATTCGGGTGAGATGGGCTGGG
CACCATCTGGGGACCCTGACGTGAAGTTTGTCACTGACTGGAGAACTCGGTTTGTCGTCTGTTGCGGGGG
CGGCAGTTATGGCGGTGCCGTTGGGCAGTGCACCCGTACCTTTGGGAGCGCGCGCCCTCGTCGTGTCGTG
ACGTCACCCGTTCTGTTGGCTTATAATGCAGGGTGGGGCCACCTGCCGGTAGGTGTGCGGTAGGCTTTTC
TCCGTCGCAGGACGCAGGGTTCGGGCCTAGGGTAGGCTCTCCTGAATCGACAGGCGCCGGACCTCTGGTG
AGGGGAGGGATAAGTGAGGCGTCAGTTTCTTTGGTCGGTTTTATGTACCTATCTTCTTAAGTAGCTGAAG
CTCCGGTTTTGAACTATGCGCTCGGGGTTGGCGAGTGTGTTTTGTGAAGTTTTTTAGGCACCTTTTGAAA
TGTAATCATTTGGGTCAATATGTAATTTTCAGTGTTAGACTTGTAAATTGTCCGCTAAATTCTGGCCGTT
TTTGGCTTTTTTGTTAGACAACATGACCGAGTACAAGCCCACGGTGCGCCTCGCCACCCGCGACGACGTC
CCCAGGGCCGTACGCACCCTCGCCGCCGCGTTCGCCGACTACCCCGCCACGCGCCACACCGTCGATCCGG
ACCGCCACATCGAGCGGGTCACCGAGCTGCAAGAACTCTTCCTCACGCGCGTCGGGCTCGACATCGGCAA
GGTGTGGGTCGCGGACGACGGCGCCGCGGTGGCGGTCTGGACCACGCCGGAGAGCGTCGAAGCGGGGGCG
GTGTTCGCCGAGATCGGCCCGCGCATGGCCGAGTTGAGCGGTTCCCGGCTGGCCGCGCAGCAACAGATGG
AGGGCCTCCTGGCGCCGCACCGGCCCAAGGAGCCCGCGTGGTTCCTGGCCACCGTCGGCGTCTCGCCCGA
CCACCAGGGCAAGGGTCTGGGCAGCGCCGTCGTGCTCCCCGGAGTGGAGGCCGCCGAGCGCGCCGGGGTG
CCCGCCTTCCTGGAGACCTCCGCGCCCCGCAACCTCCCCTTCTACGAGCGGCTCGGCTTCACCGTCACCG
CCGACGTCGAGGTGCCCGAAGGACCGCGCACCTGGTGCATGACCCGCAAGCCCGGTGCCTAGGCTAGTAT
GTAAGCCTAGTCTTAGATAATAAAATCGCTATCCATCGAAGATGGATGTGTGTTGGTTTTTTGTGTGTGT
AACGCTAGGCGCGCCTGGTGTACCGAGAACGATCCTCTCAGTGCGAGTCTCGACGATCCATATCGTTGCT
TGGCAGTCAGCCAGTCGGAATCCAGCTTGGGACCCAGGAAGTCCAATCGTCAGATATTGTACTCAAGCCT
GGTCACGGCAGCGTACCGATCTGTTTAAACCTAGATATTGATAGTCTGATCGGTCAACGTATAATCGAGT
CCTAGCTTTTGCAAACATCTATCAAGAGACAGGATCAGCAGGAGGCTTTCGCATGAGTATTCAACATTTC
CGTGTCGCCCTTATTCCCTTTTTTGCGGCATTTTGCCTTCCTGTTTTTGCTCACCCAGAAACGCTGGTGA
AAGTAAAAGATGCTGAAGATCAGTTGGGTGCGCGAGTGGGTTACATCGAACTGGATCTCAACAGCGGTAA
GATCCTTGAGAGTTTTCGCCCCGAAGAACGCTTTCCAATGATGAGCACTTTTAAAGTTCTGCTATGTGGC
GCGGTATTATCCCGTATTGACGCCGGGCAAGAGCAACTCGGTCGCCGCATACACTATTCTCAGAATGACT
TGGTTGAGTATTCACCAGTCACAGAAAAGCATCTTACGGATGGCATGACAGTAAGAGAATTATGCAGTGC
TGCCATAACCATGAGTGATAACACTGCGGCCAACTTACTTCTGACAACGATTGGAGGACCGAAGGAGCTA
ACCGCTTTTTTGCACAACATGGGGGATCATGTAACTCGCCTTGATCGTTGGGAACCGGAGCTGAATGAAG
CCATACCAAACGACGAGCGTGACACCACGATGCCTGTAGCAATGGCAACAACCTTGCGTAAACTATTAAC
TGGCGAACTACTTACTCTAGCTTCCCGGCAACAGTTGATAGACTGGATGGAGGCGGATAAAGTTGCAGGA
CCACTTCTGCGCTCGGCCCTTCCGGCTGGCTGGTTTATTGCTGATAAATCTGGAGCCGGTGAGCGTGGGT
CTCGCGGTATCATTGCAGCACTGGGGCCAGATGGTAAGCCCTCCCGTATCGTAGTTATCTACACGACGGG
GAGTCAGGCAACTATGGATGAACGAAATAGACAGATCGCTGAGATAGGTGCCTCACTGATTAAGCATTGG
TAACCGATTCTAGGTGCATTGGCGCAGAAAAAAATGCCTGATGCGACGCTGCGCGTCTTATACTCCCACA
TATGCCAGATTCAGCAACGGATACGGCTTCCCCAACTTGCCCACTTCCATACGTGTCCTCCTTACCAGAA
ATTTATCCTTAAGATCCCGAATCGTTTAAACTCGACTCTGGCTCTATCGAATCTCCGTCGTTTCGAGCTT
ACGCGAACAGCCGTGGCGCTCATTTGCTCGTCGGGCATCGAATCTCGTCAGCTATCGTCAGCTTACCTTT
TTGGCAGCGATCGCGGCTCCCGACATCTTGGACCATTAGCTCCACAGGTATCTTCTTCCCTCTAGTGGTC
ATAACAGCAGCTTCAGCTACCTCTCAATTCAAAAAACCCCTCAAGACCCGTTTAGAGGCCCCAAGGGGTT
ATGCTATCAATCGTTGCGTTACACACACAAAAAACCAACACACATCCATCTTCGATGGATAGCGATTTTA
TTATCTAACTGCTGATCGAGTGTAGCCAGATCTCGTGAGGCTCCGGTGCCCGTCAGTGGGCAGAGCGCAC
ATCGCCCACAGTCCCCGAGAAGTTGGGGGGAGGGGTCGGCAATTGAACCGGTGCCTAGAGAAGGTGGCGC
GGGGTAAACTGGGAAAGTGATGTCGTGTACTGGCTCCGCCTTTTTCCCGAGGGTGGGGGAGAACCGTATA
TAAGTGCACTAGTCGCCGTGAACGTTCTTTTTCGCAACGGGTTTGCCGCCAGAACACAGGTAAGTGCCGT
GTGTGGTTCCCGCGGGCCTGGCCTCTTTACGGGTTATGGCCCTTGCGTGCCTTGAATTACTTCCACCTGG
CTGCAGTACGTGATTCTTGATCCCGAGCTTCGGGTTGGAAGTGGGTGGGAGAGTTCGTGGCCTTGCGCTT
AAGGAGCCCCTTCGCCTCGTGCTTGAGTTGTGGCCTGGCCTGGGCGCTGGGGCCGCCGCGTGCGAATCTG
GTGGCACCTTCGCGCCTGTCTCGCTGCTTTCGATAAGTCTCTAGCCATTTAAAATTTTTGATGACCTGCT
GCGACGCTTTTTTTCTGGCAAGATAGTCTTGTAAATGCGGGCCAAGATCAGCACACTGGTATTTCGGTTT
TTGGGGCCGCGGGCGGCGACGGGGCCCGTGCGTCCCAGCGCACATGTTCGGCGAGGCGGGGCCTGCGAGC
GCGGCCACCGAGAATCGGACGGGGGTAGTCTCAAGCTGCCCGGCCTGCTCTGGTGCCTGGCCTCGCGCCG
CCGTGTATCGCCCCGCCCTGGGCGGCAAGGCTGGCCCGGTCGGCACCAGTTGCGTGAGCGGAAAGATGGC
CGCTTCCCGGCCCTGCTGCAGGGAGCACAAAATGGAGGACGCGGCGCTCGGGAGAGCGGGCGGGTGAGTC
ACCCACACAAAGGAAAAGGGCCTTTCCGTCCTCAGCCGTCGCTTCATGTGACTCCACGGAGTACCGGGCG
CCGTCCAGGCACCTCGATTAGTTCTCCAGCTTTTGGAGTACGTCGTCTTTAGGTTGGGGGGAGGGGTTTT
ATGCGATGGAGTTTCCCCACACTGAGTGGGTGGAGACTGAAGTTAGGCCAGCTTGGCACTTGATGTAATT
CTCCTTGGAATTTGCCCTTTTTGAGTTTGGATCTTGGTTCATTCTCAAGCCTCAGACAGTGGTTCAAAGT
TTTTTTCTTCCATTTCAGGTGTCGTGAAAACTACCCCTAAAAGCCAAAAGATCTTTGTCGATCCTACCAT
CCACTCGACACACCCGCCAGCGGCCGCTGCCAAGCTTCCGAGCTCTCGAATTCAGCCGACCGCGGACGGC
GACGGAGCGCCCGGAGCCCCGGACATGTCCAGGCGGAAGCAGGCGAAGCCGCGATCGGTGAAAGTTGAAG
AGGGGGAGGCCTCGGACTTCTCGCTGGCCTGGGATTCCTCTGTGGCAGCAGCAGGAGGCCTGGAAGGAGA
GCCAGAGTGTGATCGGAAAACCAGCCGTGCGCTGGAAGACAGGAACAGCGTGACAAGTCAAGAGGAGAGA
AATGAGGACGATGAAGACGTGGAAGATGAGTCAATTTACACCTGCGATCACTGTCAGCAGGACTTCGAGT
CTCTGGCAGACCTGACGGACCACCGGGCCCACCGCTGTCCTGGAGATGGTGATGACGACCCACAGCTCTC
CTGGGTGGCTTCATCTCCCTCCAGCAAGGATGTTGCGTCACCTACGCAGATGATAGGAGGAGGTGGATCC
GGAGGCGGAGTCTTCACACTCGAAGATTTCGTTGGGGACTGGCGACAGACAGCCGGCTACAACCTGGACC
AAGTCCTTGAACAGGGAGGTGTGTCCAGTTTGTTTCAGAATCTCGGGGTGTCCGTAACTCCGATCCAAAG
GATTGTCCTGAGCGGTGAAAATGGGCTGAAGATCGACATCCATGTCATCATCCCGTATGAAGGTCTGAGC
GGCGACCAAATGGGCCAGATCGAAAAAATTTTTAAGGTGGTGTACCCTGTGGATGATCATCACTTTAAGG
TGATCCTGCACTATGGCACACTGGTAATCGACGGGGTTACGCCGAACATGATCGACTATTTCGGACGGCC
GTATGAAGGCATCGCCGTGTTCGACGGCAAAAAGATCACTGTAACAGGGACCCTGTGGAACGGCAACAAA
ATTATCGACGAGCGCCTGATCAACCCCGACGGCTCCCTGCTGTTCCGAGTAACCATCAACGGAGTGACCG
GCTGGCGGCTGTGCGAACGCATTCTGGCGTAATATTAAGAAACCCTGGACCACCCACCCCAGCAAGGACA
CTGAGCAAGAGAGGCCCTATCCCAACTCGGCCCCCAACACTGAGCATCTCCCTCACAATTTCCATCCCAG
ACCCCCATAATAACAGGAGGGGCCTAGGGAGCCCTCCCTACTCTCTTGAATACCATCAATAAAGTTCGCT
GCACCCACCTCTCCTTGGTTTTAATGCGGTGTTGGGGGAGGGAGGGTGTGTAAATAAATCTCGAGGGGTT
GGGGTTGCGTCTTTTCCAAGGCAGCCCTGGGTTTGCGCAGGGACGCGGCTGCTCTGGGCGTGGTTCCGGG
AAACGCAGCGGCCGGGAAGGGGCGGTGCGGGAGGCGGGGTGTGGGGCGGTAGTGTGGGCCCTGTTCCTGC
CCGCGCGGTGTTCCGCATTCTGCAAGCCTCCGGAGCGCACGTCGGCAGTCGGCTCCCTCGTTGACCGAAT
CACCGACCTCTCTCCCCAGCTGACCACTTCGGTCCTGAGCGCTTGGGAGTTAGGTTGTTTGCCGGCGTAG
CGGCCAGCGCCTGAGCCCGCCCTTGATCTTCGCTGTGGCGTCGACATGGAAGATGCCAAAAACATTAAGA
AGGGCCCAGCGCCATTCTACCCACTCGAAGACGGGACCGCCGGCGAGCAACTGCACAAAGCCATGAAGCG
CTACGCCCTGGTGCCCGGCACCATCGCCTTTACCGACGCACATATCGAGGTGGACATTACCTACGCCGAG
TACTTCGAGATGAGCGTTCGGCTGGCAGAAGCTATGAAGCGCTATGGGCTGAATACAAACCATCGGATCG
TGGTGTGCAGCGAGAATAGCTTGCAGTTCTTCATGCCCGTGTTGGGTGCCCTGTTCATCGGTGTGGCTGT
GGCCCCAGCTAACGACATCTACAACGAGCGCGAGCTGCTGAACAGCATGGGCATCAGCCAGCCCACCGTC
GTATTCGTGAGCAAGAAAGGGCTGCAAAAGATCCTCAACGTGCAAAAGAAGCTACCGATCATACAAAAGA
TCATCATCATGGATAGCAAGACCGACTACCAGGGCTTCCAAAGCATGTACACCTTCGTGACTTCCCATTT
GCCACCCGGCTTCAACGAGTACGACTTCGTGCCCGAGAGCTTCGACCGGGACAAAACCATCGCCCTGATC
ATGAACAGTAGTGGCAGTACCGGATTGCCCAAGGGCGTAGCCCTACCGCACCGCACCGCTTGTGTCCGAT
TCAGTCATGCCCGCGACCCCATCTTCGGCAACCAGATCATCCCCGACACCGCTATCCTCAGCGTGGTGCC
ATTTCACCACGGCTTCGGCATGTTCACCACGCTGGGCTACTTGATCTGCGGCTTTCGGGTCGTGCTCATG
TACCGCTTCGAGGAGGAGCTATTCTTGCGCAGCTTGCAAGACTATAAGATTCAATCTGCCCTGCTGGTGC
CCACACTCTTTAGCTTCTTCGCTAAGAGCACTCTGATTGATAAGTACGACCTAAGCAACTTGCACGAGAT
CGCCAGCGGCGGGGCGCCGCTCAGCAAGGAGGTAGGTGAGGCCGTGGCCAAACGCTTCCACCTACCAGGC
ATCCGCCAGGGCTACGGCCTGACAGAAACAACCAGCGCCATTCTGATCACCCCCGAAGGGGACGACAAGC
CTGGCGCAGTAGGCAAGGTGGTGCCCTTCTTCGAGGCTAAGGTGGTGGACTTGGACACCGGTAAGACACT
GGGTGTGAACCAGCGCGGCGAGCTGTGCGTCCGTGGCCCCATGATCATGAGCGGCTACGTTAACAACCCA
GAGGCTACAAACGCTCTCATCGACAAGGACGGCTGGCTGCACAGCGGCCGACATCGCCTACTGGGACGAG
GACGAGCACTTCTTCATCGTGGACCGGCTGAAGAGCCTGATCAAATACAAGGGCTACCAGGTAGCCCCAG
CCGAACTGGAGAGCATCCTGCTGCAACACCCCAACATCTTCGACGCCGGGGTCGCCGGCCTGCCCGACGA
CGATGCCGGCGAGCTGCCCGCCGCAGTCGTCGTGCTGGAACACGGTAAAACCATGACCGAGAAGGAGATC
GTGGACTATGTGGCCAGCCAGGTTACAACCGCCAAGAAGCTGCGCGGTGGTGTTGTGTTCGTGGACGAGG
TGCCTAAAGGACTGACCGGCAAGTTGGACGCCCGCAAGATCCGCGAGATTCTCATTAAGGCCAAGAAGGG
CGGCAAGATCGCCGTGTAAGCTAGCTTGACTGACTGAGATACAGCGTACCTTCAGCTCACAGACATGATA
AGATACATTGATGAGTTTGGACAAACCACAACTAGAATGCAGTGAAAAAAATGCTTTATTTGTGAAATTT
GTGATGCTATTGCTTTATTTGTAACCATTATAAGCTGCAATAAACAAGTTAACAACAACAATTGCATTCA
TTTTATGTTTCAGGTTCAGGGGGAGGTGTGGGAGGTTTTTTAAAGCAAGTAAAACCTCTACAAATGTGGT
ATTGGCCCATCTCTATCGGTATCGTAGCATAACCCCTTGGGGCCTCTAAACGGGTCTTGAGGGGTTTTTT
GTGCCCCTCGGGCCGGATTGCTATCTACCGGCATTGGCGCAGAAAAAAATGCCTGATGCGACGCTGCGCG
TCTTATACTCCCACATATGCCAGATTCAGCAACGGATACGGCTTCCCCAACTTGCCCACTTCCATACGTG
TCCTCCTTACCAGAAATTTATCCTTAAGGTCGTCAGCTATCCTGCAGGCGATCTCTCGATTTCGATCAAG
ACATTCCTTTAATGGTCTTTTCTGGACACCACTAGGGGTCAGAAGTAGTTCATCAAACTTTCTTCCCTCC
CTAATCTCATTGGTTACCTTGGGCTATCGAAACTTAATTAACCAGTCAAGTCAGCTACTTGGCGAGATCG
ACTTGTCTGGGTTTCGACTACGCTCAGAATTGCGTCAGTCAAGTTCGATCTGGTCCTTGCTATTGCACCC
GTTCTCCGATTACGAGTTTCATTTAAATCATGTGAGCAAAAGGCCAGCAAAAGGCCAGGAACCGTAAAAA
GGCCGCGTTGCTGGCGTTTTTCCATAGGCTCCGCCCCCCTGACGAGCATCACAAAAATCGACGCTCAAGT
CAGAGGTGGCGAAACCCGACAGGACTATAAAGATACCAGGCGTTTCCCCCTGGAAGCTCCCTCGTGCGCT
CTCCTGTTCCGACCCTGCCGCTTACCGGATACCTGTCCGCCTTTCTCCCTTCGGGAAGCGTGGCGCTTTC
TCATAGCTCACGCTGTAGGTATCTCAGTTCGGTGTAGGTCGTTCGCTCCAAGCTGGGCTGTGTGCACGAA
CCCCCCGTTCAGCCCGACCGCTGCGCCTTATCCGGTAACTATCGTCTTGAGTCCAACCCGGTAAGACACG
ACTTATCGCCACTGGCAGCAGCCACTGGTAACAGGATTAGCAGAGCGAGGTATGTAGGCGGTGCTACAGA
GTTCTTGAAGTGGTGGCCTAACTACGGCTACACTAGAAGAACAGTATTTGGTATCTGCGCTCTGCTGAAG
CCAGTTACCTTCGGAAAAAGAGTTGGTAGCTCTTGATCCGGCAAACAAACCACCGCTGGTAGCGGTGGTT
TTTTTGTTTGCAAGCAGCAGATTACGCGCAGAAAAAAAGGATCTCAAGAAGATCCTTTGATCTTTTCTAC
GGGGTCTGACGCTCAGTGGAACGAAAACTCACGTTAAGGGATTTTGGTCATGAGATTATCAAAAAGGATC
TTCACCTAGATCCTTTTAAATTAAAAATGAAGTTTTAAATCAATCTAAAGTATATATGAGTAAACTTGGT
CTGACAGTTACCAATGCTTAATCAGTGAGGCACCTATCTCAGCGATCTGTCTATTTCGTTCATCCATAGT
TGCATTTAAATTTCCGAACTCTCCAAGGCCCTCGTCGGAAAATCTTCAAACCTTTCGTCCGATCCATCTT
GCAGGCTACCTCTCGAACGAACTATCGCAAGTCTCTTGGCCGGCCTTGCGCCTTGGCTATTGCTTGGCAG
CGCCTATCGCCAGGTATTACTCCAATCCCGAATATCCGAGATCGGGATCACCCGAGAGAAGTTCAACCTA
CATCCTCAATCCCGATCTATCCGAGATCCGAGGAATATCGAAATCGGGGCGCGCCTG
